Addgene plasmid #29548: pCMV-Tag4A-MMP8 (G104R)
Depositing lab: Yardena Samuels. Depositing organization: National Human Genome Research Institute (NHGRI). Publication: Analysis of the matrix metalloproteinase family reveals that MMP8 is often mutated in melanoma. Palavalli LH, Prickett TD, Wunderlich JR, Wei X, Burrell AS, Porter-Gill P, Davis S, Wang C, Cronin JC, Agrawal NS, Lin JC, Westbroek W, Hoogstraten-Miller S, Molinolo AA, Fetsch P, Filie AC, O'Connell MP, Banister CE, Howard JD, Buckhaults P, Weeraratna AT, Brody LC, Rosenberg SA, Samuels Y. Nat Genet. 2009 May . 41(5):518-20. 10.1038/ng.340 PubMed 19330028.
Backbone
  Vector backbone: pCMV-Tag4A
  Backbone manufacturer: Stratagene
  Backbone size w/o insert (bp): 4300
  Vector type: Mammalian Expression, Bacterial Expression
  Selectable markers: Neomycin (select with G418)
Growth in bacteria
  Bacterial resistance: Kanamycin, 50 μg/mL
  Growth temperature: 37°C
  Growth strain: DH5alpha
  Copy number: High Copy
Gene/Insert
  Gene/Insert name: Metalloproteinase protein 8 (alt name: MMP8)
  Species: H. sapiens (human)
  Insert size (bp): 1404
  Mutation: G104R
  Entrez Gene: MMP8 (a.k.a. CLG1, HNC, MMP-8, PMNL-CL)
  Tag / fusion protein: FLAG (C terminal on backbone)
  Cloning method: Restriction Enzyme; 5′ cloning site EcoRI (not destroyed); 3′ cloning site XhoI (not destroyed)
  Sequencing primers: 5′ T3; 3′ T7
Terms and licenses: Academic/Nonprofit Terms; Industry Terms: Not Available to Industry
How to cite: pCMV-Tag4A-MMP8 (G104R) was a gift from Yardena Samuels (Addgene plasmid # 29548 ; http://n2t.net/addgene:29548 ; RRID:Addgene_29548)
