[The description below was written by a language model from this plasmid's Addgene catalogue record.]
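Description:
pCMV-Tag4A-MMP8 (G104R) is a mammalian expression plasmid built on the commercial pCMV-Tag4A backbone (about 4.3 kb without insert), which the record also classes as a bacterial expression vector. It is maintained in E. coli as a high-copy plasmid under kanamycin selection, and it carries a neomycin resistance marker so that transfected mammalian cells can be selected with G418, allowing stable lines as well as transient expression. The record does not list the promoter or origin explicitly. The backbone name indicates a CMV-driven vector, a type that gives strong constitutive expression in most mammalian cell types.

The insert is a 1,404 bp human MMP8 coding sequence (matrix metalloproteinase 8, also known as neutrophil collagenase) carrying the G104R amino-acid substitution. It was cloned between EcoRI and XhoI sites, both of which remain intact, so the insert can be excised or transferred. The cloning places the open reading frame in frame with a backbone-encoded FLAG epitope at the C terminus, so the mutant protein can be detected or immunoprecipitated with anti-FLAG antibodies without an MMP8-specific reagent. T3 and T7 primer sites flank the cloning region and are used to sequence the insert.

The associated publication surveyed the matrix metalloproteinase gene family in melanoma and reported that MMP8 is frequently mutated. This plasmid therefore appears to represent one of those tumour-associated variants, intended for expressing the mutant in cultured cells and comparing its behaviour with that of wild-type MMP8. No feature table was supplied, so details of the other backbone elements are not documented here.
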