>Addgene plasmid #29548 | pCMV-Tag4A-MMP8 (G104R) | addgene partial sequence | sequence record 34969 | 29548 with T7
GTCTTATTATTAGGTACCGGGCCCTACTTATCGTCGTCATCCTTGTAATCCTCGAGGCCATATCTACAGT
TAAGCCATTTATTGCCTCTTGCAACTCTGGTAACTCTCTGAGCAATAAGATCAAATGCGTAATATCTTGG
TCCACTGAAGACATGGAAGAAATGTTCTTGCTGGAAAACTGCATCAACTTTACTCTCTATTCCTGGAAAG
GCACCTGATATGCTTTTGGGATAACCTGGCTCCATGAATTGTCTTTGGTTATCATATCTCCAGAATTGGT
CATTTACAAAGAAGTATGTTTTACTTCTGTAGAAAACAGCTGCGTCAATTGCTTGGACGCTGCTGGGGAA
GCCATAGTTTGATATATCCTTGGGATAACCTTGCAGAATATCATAGCCACTCAGAGCCCAGTATTGGTTG
CCTTTAAATAGGAAAATGAGGTCTCTGTCAAAATCTTCATAAGCAGCCTGTATACCAGTTGGAAGGGATG
GCCAGAATAGAGAAATAAAATTCATTTCGACTCTTTGTAGCTGAGGATGCCTTCTCCAGAAGTACCTGTC
TTTAAAGAAAAGTATTTCTCCACGGAGTGTGGTGATAGCATCAAATGTCAAACTGGGGTCACAGGGTTTG
GGTGTGCTTGGTCCAGTAGGTTGGATAGGGTTGCTTGAAAGTCCATAGATGGCCTGAATGCCATCGATGT
CATCTTGAGGGAGTGAGTAGTTGCTGGTTTCCCTGAAAGCATAGTTGGGATACATCAAGGCACCAGGGTC
AGAGGAGTGAGCGAGCCCCAAAGAATGGCCAAATTCATGAGCAGCAACAAGA
