>Addgene plasmid #29548 | pCMV-Tag4A-MMP8 (G104R) | addgene partial sequence | sequence record 35752 | T3 5'-GCAATTAACCCTCACTAAAGG-3'
CCGCGGNGGCGGCCGCTCTAGCCCGGGCGGATCCCCCGGGCTGCAGGAATTCATGTTCTCCCTGAAGACG
CTTCCATTTCTGCTCTTACTCCATGTGCAGATTTCCAAGGCCTTTCCTGTATCTTCTAAAGAGAAAAATA
CAAAAATTGTTCAGGACTACCTGGAAAAGTTCTACCAATTACCAAGCAACCAGTATCAGTCTACAAGGAA
GAATGGCACTAATGTGATCGTTGAAAAGCTTAAAGAAATGCAGCGATTTTTTGGGTTGAATGTGACGGGG
AAGCCAAATGAGGAAACTCTGGACATGATGGAAAAGCCTCGCTGTGGAGTGCCTGACAGTGGTGGTTTTA
TGTTAACCCCAAGAAACCCCAAGTGGGAACGCACTAACTTGACCTACAGGATTCGAAACTATACCCCACA
GCTGTCAGAGGCTGAGGTAGAAAGAGCTATCAAGGATGCCTTTGAACTCTGGAGTGTTGCATCACCTCTC
ATCTTCACCAGGATCTCACAGGGAGAGGCAGATATCAACATTGCTTTTTACCAAAGAGATCACGGTGACA
ATTCTCCATTTGATGGACCCAATGGAATCCTTGCTCATGCCTTTCAGCCAGGCCAAGGTATTGGAGGAGA
TGCTCATTTTGATGCCGAAGAAACATGGACCAACACCTCCGCAAATTACAACTTGTTTCTTGTTGCTGCT
CATGAATTTGGCCATTCTTTGGGGCTCGCTCACTCCTCTGACCCTGGTGCCTTGATGTATCCCAACTATG
CTTTCAGGGAAACCAGCAACTACTCACTCCCTCAAGATGACATCGATGGCATTCANGCCATCTATGGACT
TTCAAGCAACCCTATCCAACCTACTGGACCAAGCACACCCAAACCCTGTGACCCCAGTTTGACATTTGAT
GCTATCACCACACTCCGTGGAGAAATACTTTTCTTTAA
